Addgene plasmid #178028: Psicheck Cdk2ap1Exon1
Purpose: expression vector to test translation efficiency by luciferase reporter.
Depositing lab: Lin He. Publication: A mouse-specific retrotransposon drives a conserved Cdk2ap1 isoform essential for development. Modzelewski AJ, Shao W, Chen J, Lee A, Qi X, Noon M, Tjokro K, Sales G, Biton A, Anand A, Speed TP, Xuan Z, Wang T, Risso D, He L. Cell. 2021 Oct 7. pii: S0092-8674(21)01104-1. doi: 10.1016/j.cell.2021.09.021. PubMed 34644528.
Backbone
  Vector backbone: psiCHECK-2
  Backbone manufacturer: Promega
  Backbone size w/o insert (bp): 6273
  Total vector size (bp): 6251
  Modifications to backbone: None
  Vector type: Mammalian Expression, Luciferase ; Nonviral
Growth in bacteria
  Bacterial resistance: Ampicillin, 100 μg/mL
  Growth temperature: 37°C
  Growth strain: DH5alpha
  Copy number: High Copy
Gene/Insert
  Gene/Insert name: Cdk2ap1 (alt name: Cdk2ap1 Canonical)
  Species: M. musculus (mouse)
  Insert size (bp): 257
  GenBank ID: 13445 13445
  Entrez Gene: Cdk2ap1 (a.k.a. Apc10, Cdkap1, DORC1, Doc1, ST19, doc-1, p12)
  Promoter: Cloned in
  Tag / fusion protein: Luciferase (N terminal on insert)
  Cloning method: Gibson Cloning
  Sequencing primers: 5′ TTAATACGACTCACTATAGGgcggccgcccctgcgccgcg; 3′ TCGTACACCTTGGAAGCCATccccgcgggcggcgggcgcg
Terms and licenses: Academic/Nonprofit Terms; Industry Terms: Not Available to Industry
How to cite: Psicheck Cdk2ap1Exon1 was a gift from Lin He (Addgene plasmid # 178028 ; http://n2t.net/addgene:178028 ; RRID:Addgene_178028)
