[The description below was written by a language model from this plasmid's Addgene catalogue record and pLannotate feature annotations shown in this document.]
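Description:
Psicheck Cdk2ap1Exon1 is a nonviral mammalian dual-luciferase reporter plasmid built on the Promega psiCHECK-2 backbone and intended to measure translation efficiency. It is propagated in E. coli through a high-copy ColE1/pUC-type origin and selected with ampicillin via the β-lactamase (AmpR) gene under its own bla promoter.

The payload is a 257 bp mouse Cdk2ap1 fragment, described as the canonical form and, judging by the construct name, corresponding to exon 1. It was inserted by Gibson assembly. In the feature table, the roughly 250 bp interval between the T7 promoter and the start of the human codon-optimized Renilla luciferase (hRluc) coding sequence carries no true annotation. It contains only two very short hits labelled as chicken β-actin promoter and QBI SP163 fragments, which are probably chance matches within GC-rich insert sequence. This placement suggests that the Cdk2ap1 sequence acts as a 5′ leader directly upstream of hRluc, although the catalogue describes the luciferase as N-terminal on the insert. Transcription of this unit is driven by the SV40 enhancer/early promoter followed by a chimeric β-globin/immunoglobulin intron, and it ends at a synthetic poly(A) signal. The T7 promoter would also allow in vitro transcription.

A second, independent cassette expresses firefly luciferase (luc+) from the HSV TK promoter with an SV40 poly(A) signal. It provides an internal normalization control, so that Renilla/firefly ratios reflect the effect of the Cdk2ap1 leader on reporter output. The catalogue lists a total size of 6,251 bp, whereas the sequenced record is 6,521 nt.
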