Features (pLannotate 1.2.2; 14 found; start..end, strand, type, name):
     62..419     +  promoter       SV40 promoter: SV40 enhancer and early promoter
    489..621     +  intron         chimeric intron: chimera between introns from human β-globin and immunoglobulin heavy chain genes
    666..684     +  promoter       T7 promoter: promoter for bacteriophage T7 RNA polymerase
    731..748     +  promoter       chicken β-actin promoter (fragment): contains a 21-bp deletion relative to the standard chicken β-actin promoter
    859..875     +  misc_feature   QBI SP163 (fragment): strong translational enhancer derived from the 5' UTR of the mouse VEGF gene
    942..1877    +  CDS            hRluc: Renilla luciferase human codon-optimized
   1936..1984    +  polyA_signal   poly(A) signal: synthetic polyadenylation signal
   1993..2744    +  promoter       HSV TK promoter: herpes simplex virus thymidine kinase promoter
   2780..4432    +  CDS            luciferase: firefly luciferase; luc+; enhanced luc+ version of the luciferase gene AAS38485.1 42718124.0
   4476..4597    -  polyA_signal   SV40 poly(A) signal: SV40 polyadenylation signal
   4620..4688    -  CDS            large T antigen (fragment): large T antigen from SV40 (simian virus 40)
   4730..4834    +  promoter       AmpR promoter: bla
   4835..5695    +  CDS            AmpR: β-lactamase; bla; confers resistance to ampicillin, carbenicillin, and related antibiotics
   5866..6454    +  rep_origin     ori: high-copy-number ColE1/pMB1/pBR322/pUC origin of replication
>Addgene plasmid #178028 | Psicheck Cdk2ap1Exon1 | addgene full sequence | sequence record 351976 | Addgene NGS Result
AGATCTGCGCAGCACCATGGCCTGAAATAACCTCTGAAAGAGGAACTTGGTTAGGTACCTTCTGAGGCGG
AAAGAACCAGCTGTGGAATGTGTGTCAGTTAGGGTGTGGAAAGTCCCCAGGCTCCCCAGCAGGCAGAAGT
ATGCAAAGCATGCATCTCAATTAGTCAGCAACCAGGTGTGGAAAGTCCCCAGGCTCCCCAGCAGGCAGAA
GTATGCAAAGCATGCATCTCAATTAGTCAGCAACCATAGTCCCGCCCCTAACTCCGCCCATCCCGCCCCT
AACTCCGCCCAGTTCCGCCCATTCTCCGCCCCATGGCTGACTAATTTTTTTTATTTATGCAGAGGCCGAG
GCCGCCTCGGCCTCTGAGCTATTCCAGAAGTAGTGAGGAGGCTTTTTTGGAGGCCTAGGCTTTTGCAAAA
AGCTTGATTCTTCTGACACAACAGTCTCGAACTTAAGCTGCAGAAGTTGGTCGTGAGGCACTGGGCAGGT
AAGTATCAAGGTTACAAGACAGGTTTAAGGAGACCAATAGAAACTGGGCTTGTCGAGACAGAGAAGACTC
TTGCGTTTCTGATAGGCACCTATTGGTCTTACTGACATCCACTTTGCCTTTCTCTCCACAGGTGTCCACT
CCCAGTTCAATTACAGCTCTTAAGGCTAGAGTACTTAATACGACTCACTATAGGGCGGCCGCCCCTGCGC
CGCGCGCCCGATGTATGGGTGATCTACTGCGGCGGCGGCGGCGGCGGCGGCGGCAGGGTGAGGGACGGCC
ATATTTGCCGGCGCGGCCCGAGCCGGCGACAACAAAAAGTGCGCGGGCTCCCGGCGGGCGCTCGGACGGC
TGCGGGGACGTGGGGCCGCCCGGCCCGGGCCTCGGCCTCGGCCTCGCCGGCGCGCTCGCGGCCTGGCCCG
GCTCTGCCCGGCGCGCCCGCCGCCCGCGGGGATGGCTTCCAAGGTGTACGACCCCGAGCAACGCAAACGC
ATGATCACTGGGCCTCAGTGGTGGGCTCGCTGCAAGCAAATGAACGTGCTGGACTCCTTCATCAACTACT
ATGATTCCGAGAAGCACGCCGAGAACGCCGTGATTTTTCTGCATGGTAACGCTGCCTCCAGCTACCTGTG
GAGGCACGTCGTGCCTCACATCGAGCCCGTGGCTAGATGCATCATCCCTGATCTGATCGGAATGGGTAAG
TCCGGCAAGAGCGGGAATGGCTCATATCGCCTCCTGGATCACTACAAGTACCTCACCGCTTGGTTCGAGC
TGCTGAACCTTCCAAAGAAAATCATCTTTGTGGGCCACGACTGGGGGGCTTGTCTGGCCTTTCACTACTC
CTACGAGCACCAAGACAAGATCAAGGCCATCGTCCATGCTGAGAGTGTCGTGGACGTGATCGAGTCCTGG
GACGAGTGGCCTGACATCGAGGAGGATATCGCCCTGATCAAGAGCGAAGAGGGCGAGAAAATGGTGCTTG
AGAATAACTTCTTCGTCGAGACCATGCTCCCAAGCAAGATCATGCGGAAACTGGAGCCTGAGGAGTTCGC
TGCCTACCTGGAGCCATTCAAGGAGAAGGGCGAGGTTAGACGGCCTACCCTCTCCTGGCCTCGCGAGATC
CCTCTCGTTAAGGGAGGCAAGCCCGACGTCGTCCAGATTGTCCGCAACTACAACGCCTACCTTCGGGCCA
GCGACGATCTGCCTAAGATGTTCATCGAGTCCGACCCTGGGTTCTTTTCCAACGCTATTGTCGAGGGAGC
TAAGAAGTTCCCTAACACCGAGTTCGTGAAGGTGAAGGGCCTCCACTTCAGCCAGGAGGACGCTCCAGAT
GAAATGGGTAAGTACATCAAGAGCTTCGTGGAGCGCGTGCTGAAGAACGAGCAGTAATTCTAGGCGATCG
CTCGAGCCCGGGAATTCGTTTAAACCTAGAGCGGCCGCTGGCCGCAATAAAATATCTTTATTTTCATTAC
ATCTGTGTGTTGGTTTTTTGTGTGAGGATCTAAATGAGTCTTCGGACCTCGCGGGGGCCGCTTAAGCGGT
GGTTAGGGTTTGTCTGACGCGGGGGGAGGGGGAAGGAACGAAACACTCTCATTCGGAGGCGGCTCGGGGT
TTGGTCTTGGTGGCCACGGGCACGCAGAAGAGCGCCGCGATCCTCTTAAGCACCCCCCCGCCCTCCGTGG
AGGCGGGGGTTTGGTCGGCGGGTGGTAACTGGCGGGCCGCTGACTCGGGCGGGTCGCGCGCCCCAGAGTG
TGACCTTTTCGGTCTGCTCGCAGACCCCCGGGCGGCGCCGCCGCGGCGGCGACGGGCTCGCTGGGTCCTA
GGCTCCATGGGGACCGTATACGTGGACAGGCTCTGGAGCATCCGCACGACTGCGGTGATATTACCGGAGA
CCTTCTGCGGGACGAGCCGGGTCACGCGGCTGACGCGGAGCGTCCGTTGGGCGACAAACACCAGGACGGG
GCACAGGTACACTATCTTGTCACCCGGAGGCGCGAGGGACTGCAGGAGCTTCAGGGAGTGGCGCAGCTGC
TTCATCCCCGTGGCCCGTTGCTCGCGTTTGCTGGCGGTGTCCCCGGAAGAAATATATTTGCATGTCTTTA
GTTCTATGATGACACAAACCCCGCCCAGCGTCTTGTCATTGGCGAATTCGAACACGCAGATGCAGTCGGG
GCGGCGCGGTCCCAGGTCCACTTCGCATATTAAGGTGACGCGTGTGGCCTCGAACACCGAGCGACCCTGC
AGCGACCCGCTTAAAAGCTTGGCATTCCGGTACTGTTGGTAAAGCCACCATGGCCGATGCTAAGAACATT
AAGAAGGGCCCTGCTCCCTTCTACCCTCTGGAGGATGGCACCGCTGGCGAGCAGCTGCACAAGGCCATGA
AGAGGTATGCCCTGGTGCCTGGCACCATTGCCTTCACCGATGCCCACATTGAGGTGGACATCACCTATGC
CGAGTACTTCGAGATGTCTGTGCGCCTGGCCGAGGCCATGAAGAGGTACGGCCTGAACACCAACCACCGC
ATCGTGGTGTGCTCTGAGAACTCTCTGCAGTTCTTCATGCCAGTGCTGGGCGCCCTGTTCATCGGAGTGG
CCGTGGCCCCTGCTAACGACATTTACAACGAGCGCGAGCTGCTGAACAGCATGGGCATTTCTCAGCCTAC
CGTGGTGTTCGTGTCTAAGAAGGGCCTGCAGAAGATCCTGAACGTGCAGAAGAAGCTGCCTATCATCCAG
AAGATCATCATCATGGACTCTAAGACCGACTACCAGGGCTTCCAGAGCATGTACACATTCGTGACATCTC
ATCTGCCTCCTGGCTTCAACGAGTACGACTTCGTGCCAGAGTCTTTCGACAGGGACAAAACCATTGCCCT
GATCATGAACAGCTCTGGGTCTACCGGCCTGCCTAAGGGCGTGGCCCTGCCTCATCGCACCGCCTGTGTG
CGCTTCTCTCACGCCCGCGACCCTATTTTCGGCAACCAGATCATCCCCGACACCGCTATTCTGAGCGTGG
TGCCATTCCACCACGGCTTCGGCATGTTCACCACCCTGGGCTACCTGATTTGCGGCTTTCGGGTGGTGCT
GATGTACCGCTTCGAGGAGGAGCTGTTCCTGCGCAGCCTGCAAGACTACAAAATTCAGTCTGCCCTGCTG
GTGCCAACCCTGTTCAGCTTCTTCGCTAAGAGCACCCTGATCGACAAGTACGACCTGTCTAACCTGCACG
AGATTGCCTCTGGCGGCGCCCCACTGTCTAAGGAGGTGGGCGAAGCCGTGGCCAAGCGCTTTCATCTGCC
AGGCATCCGCCAGGGCTACGGCCTGACCGAGACAACCAGCGCCATTCTGATTACCCCAGAGGGCGACGAC
AAGCCTGGCGCCGTGGGCAAGGTGGTGCCATTCTTCGAGGCCAAGGTGGTGGACCTGGACACCGGCAAGA
CCCTGGGAGTGAACCAGCGCGGCGAGCTGTGTGTGCGCGGCCCTATGATTATGTCCGGCTACGTGAATAA
CCCTGAGGCCACAAACGCCCTGATCGACAAGGACGGCTGGCTGCACTCTGGCGACATTGCCTACTGGGAC
GAGGACGAGCACTTCTTCATCGTGGACCGCCTGAAGTCTCTGATCAAGTACAAGGGCTACCAGGTGGCCC
CAGCCGAGCTGGAGTCTATCCTGCTGCAGCACCCTAACATTTTCGACGCCGGAGTGGCCGGCCTGCCCGA
CGACGATGCCGGCGAGCTGCCTGCCGCCGTCGTCGTGCTGGAACACGGCAAGACCATGACCGAGAAGGAG
ATCGTGGACTATGTGGCCAGCCAGGTGACAACCGCCAAGAAGCTGCGCGGCGGAGTGGTGTTCGTGGACG
AGGTGCCCAAGGGCCTGACCGGCAAGCTGGACGCCCGCAAGATCCGCGAGATCCTGATCAAGGCTAAGAA
AGGCGGCAAGATCGCCGTGTAATAATTCTAGAGTCGGGGCGGCCGGCCGCTTCGAGCAGACATGATAAGA
TACATTGATGAGTTTGGACAAACCACAACTAGAATGCAGTGAAAAAAATGCTTTATTTGTGAAATTTGTG
ATGCTATTGCTTTATTTGTAACCATTATAAGCTGCAATAAACAAGTTAACAACAACAATTGCATTCATTT
TATGTTTCAGGTTCAGGGGGAGGTGTGGGAGGTTTTTTAAAGCAAGTAAAACCTCTACAAATGTGGTAAA
ATCGATAAGGATCCAGGTGGCACTTTTCGGGGAAATGTGCGCGGAACCCCTATTTGTTTATTTTTCTAAA
TACATTCAAATATGTATCCGCTCATGAGACAATAACCCTGATAAATGCTTCAATAATATTGAAAAAGGAA
GAGTATGAGTATTCAACATTTCCGTGTCGCCCTTATTCCCTTTTTTGCGGCATTTTGCCTTCCTGTTTTT
GCTCACCCAGAAACGCTGGTGAAAGTAAAAGATGCTGAAGATCAGTTGGGTGCACGAGTGGGTTACATCG
AACTGGATCTCAACAGCGGTAAGATCCTTGAGAGTTTTCGCCCCGAAGAACGTTTTCCAATGATGAGCAC
TTTTAAAGTTCTGCTATGTGGCGCGGTATTATCCCGTATTGACGCCGGGCAAGAGCAACTCGGTCGCCGC
ATACACTATTCTCAGAATGACTTGGTTGAGTACTCACCAGTCACAGAAAAGCATCTTACGGATGGCATGA
CAGTAAGAGAATTATGCAGTGCTGCCATAACCATGAGTGATAACACTGCGGCCAACTTACTTCTGACAAC
GATCGGAGGACCGAAGGAGCTAACCGCTTTTTTGCACAACATGGGGGATCATGTAACTCGCCTTGATCGT
TGGGAACCGGAGCTGAATGAAGCCATACCAAACGACGAGCGTGACACCACGATGCCTGTAGCAATGGCAA
CAACGTTGCGCAAACTATTAACTGGCGAACTACTTACTCTAGCTTCCCGGCAACAATTAATAGACTGGAT
GGAGGCGGATAAAGTTGCAGGACCACTTCTGCGCTCGGCCCTTCCGGCTGGCTGGTTTATTGCTGATAAA
TCTGGAGCCGGTGAGCGTGGGTCTCGCGGTATCATTGCAGCACTGGGGCCAGATGGTAAGCCCTCCCGTA
TCGTAGTTATCTACACGACGGGGAGTCAGGCAACTATGGATGAACGAAATAGACAGATCGCTGAGATAGG
TGCCTCACTGATTAAGCATTGGTAACTGTCAGACCAAGTTTACTCATATATACTTTAGATTGATTTAAAA
CTTCATTTTTAATTTAAAAGGATCTAGGTGAAGATCCTTTTTGATAATCTCATGACCAAAATCCCTTAAC
GTGAGTTTTCGTTCCACTGAGCGTCAGACCCCGTAGAAAAGATCAAAGGATCTTCTTGAGATCCTTTTTT
TCTGCGCGTAATCTGCTGCTTGCAAACAAAAAAACCACCGCTACCAGCGGTGGTTTGTTTGCCGGATCAA
GAGCTACCAACTCTTTTTCCGAAGGTAACTGGCTTCAGCAGAGCGCAGATACCAAATACTGTTCTTCTAG
TGTAGCCGTAGTTAGGCCACCACTTCAAGAACTCTGTAGCACCGCCTACATACCTCGCTCTGCTAATCCT
GTTACCAGTGGCTGCTGCCAGTGGCGATAAGTCGTGTCTTACCGGGTTGGACTCAAGACGATAGTTACCG
GATAAGGCGCAGCGGTCGGGCTGAACGGGGGGTTCGTGCACACAGCCCAGCTTGGAGCGAACGACCTACA
CCGAACTGAGATACCTACAGCGTGAGCTATGAGAAAGCGCCACGCTTCCCGAAGGGAGAAAGGCGGACAG
GTATCCGGTAAGCGGCAGGGTCGGAACAGGAGAGCGCACGAGGGAGCTTCCAGGGGGAAACGCCTGGTAT
CTTTATAGTCCTGTCGGGTTTCGCCACCTCTGACTTGAGCGTCGATTTTTGTGATGCTCGTCAGGGGGGC
GGAGCCTATGGAAAAACGCCAGCAACGCGGCCTTTTTACGGTTCCTGGCCTTTTGCTGGCCTTTTGCTCA
CATGGCTCGAC
